Addgene plasmid #80404: pCMV6-Neo-ISG15
Purpose: overexpression of ISG15
Depositing lab: Isidoro Martinez. Depositing organization: Instituto de Salud Carlos III. Publication: ISG15 Is Upregulated in Respiratory Syncytial Virus Infection and Reduces Virus Growth through Protein ISGylation. Gonzalez-Sanz R, Mata M, Bermejo-Martin J, Alvarez A, Cortijo J, Melero JA, Martinez I. J Virol. 2016 Jan 13;90(7):3428-38. doi: 10.1128/JVI.02695-15. PubMed 26763998.
Backbone
  Vector backbone: pCMV6-Neo
  Backbone manufacturer: Origene
  Backbone size w/o insert (bp): 5835
  Vector type: Mammalian Expression
  Selectable markers: Neomycin (select with G418)
Growth in bacteria
  Bacterial resistance: Ampicillin, 100 μg/mL
  Growth temperature: 37°C
  Growth strain: DH5alpha
  Copy number: Unknown
Gene/Insert
  Gene/Insert name: ISG15
  Species: H. sapiens (human)
  Insert size (bp): 685
  GenBank ID: NM_005101.3
  Entrez Gene: ISG15 (a.k.a. G1P2, IFI15, IMD38, IP17, UCRP, hUCRP)
  Promoter: CMV
  Cloning method: Restriction Enzyme; 5′ cloning site NotI (unknown if destroyed); 3′ cloning site NotI (unknown if destroyed)
  Sequencing primers: 5′ CMV-F; 3′ hGH-PA-R
Terms and licenses: Academic/Nonprofit Terms; Industry Terms: Not Available to Industry
How to cite: pCMV6-Neo-ISG15 was a gift from Isidoro Martinez (Addgene plasmid # 80404 ; http://n2t.net/addgene:80404 ; RRID:Addgene_80404)
