[The description below was written by a language model from this plasmid's Addgene catalogue record and pLannotate feature annotations shown in this document.]
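Description:
pCMV6-Neo-ISG15 is a mammalian expression plasmid for overexpressing human ISG15, built on the commercial pCMV6-Neo backbone. It is propagated in E. coli through a high-copy ColE1/pUC-type origin with ampicillin selection from the β-lactamase gene and its own promoter. An f1 phage origin is also present, along with remnants of earlier cloning vectors (fragments of lacZα, lacI and an M13 origin, plus the lac promoter, operator and CAP site) that have no evident role in the construct's use.

The payload is the human ISG15 cDNA, catalogued as a 685 bp insert cloned at a NotI site on both ends, so orientation is not enforced by the cloning strategy; in the assembled sequence the annotated ISG15 coding region lies in the sense orientation downstream of the promoter. Transcription is driven by the human cytomegalovirus immediate early enhancer and promoter and terminated by the human growth hormone polyadenylation signal. A T7 promoter sits between the CMV promoter and the insert, which could permit in vitro transcription. No epitope tag or reporter is annotated, so the protein appears to be expressed untagged. A separate cassette, in which the SV40 enhancer/early promoter drives the neomycin phosphotransferase gene followed by a residual ble fragment and the SV40 poly(A) signal, allows G418 selection of stably transfected mammalian cells.

ISG15 is an interferon-induced ubiquitin-like protein that acts in antiviral innate immunity, either free or by conjugation to target proteins (ISGylation). The associated publication concerns its upregulation during respiratory syncytial virus infection and its restriction of virus growth through ISGylation, consistent with the stated purpose of ISG15 overexpression.
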