Features (pLannotate 1.2.2; 19 found; start..end, strand, type, name):
      1..25      +  rep_origin     M13 ori (fragment): M13 bacteriophage origin of replication; arrow indicates direction of (+) strand synthesis
     29..183     -  CDS            lacZα (fragment): LacZα fragment of β-galactosidase; lacZ fragment
    343..722     +  enhancer       CMV enhancer: human cytomegalovirus immediate early enhancer
    724..923     +  promoter       CMV promoter: human cytomegalovirus (CMV) immediate early promoter
    952..970     +  promoter       T7 promoter: promoter for bacteriophage T7 RNA polymerase
   1075..1569    +  CDS            ISG15 (sequence partly withheld): ISG15_HUMAN - Also known as G1P2, UCRP. Experimental evidence at protein level: Swiss-Prot protein existence level 1. Ubiquitin-like protein which plays a key role in the innate immune response to viral infection either via its conjugation to a target protein (ISGylation) or via its action as a free or unconjugated protein. ISGylation involves a cascade of enzymatic reactions involving E1, E2, and E3 enzymes which catalyze the conjugation of ISG15 to a lysine residue in the target protein. Its target proteins include IFIT1, MX1/MxA, PPM1B, UBE2L6, UBA7, CHMP5, CHMP2A, CHMP4B and CHMP6. Can als
   1668..2290    +  polyA_signal   hGH poly(A) signal: human growth hormone polyadenylation signal
   2319..2648    +  promoter       SV40 promoter: SV40 enhancer and early promoter
   2715..3506    +  CDS            neo: KKA2_KLEPN - Also known as kan, nptII. Experimental evidence at protein level: Swiss-Prot protein existence level 1. Resistance to kanamycin, neomycin, paromomycin, ribostamycin, butirosin and gentamicin B. From Klebsiella pneumoniae.
   3530..3688    +  CDS            ble (fragment): BLE_KLEPN - Experimental evidence at protein level: Swiss-Prot protein existence level 1. Binding protein with a strong affinity to the bleomycin family of antibiotics. Binds to CL990; an antimitotic-antibiotic compound. From Klebsiella pneumoniae.
   3683..3804    +  polyA_signal   SV40 poly(A) signal: SV40 polyadenylation signal
   3877..3893    -  protein_bind   lac operator: The lac repressor binds to the lac operator to inhibit transcription in E. coli. This inhibition can be relieved by adding lactose or isopropyl-β-D-thiogalactopyranoside (IPTG). lac repressor encoded by lacI
   3901..3931    -  promoter       lac promoter: promoter for the E. coli lac operon
   3946..3967    -  protein_bind   CAP binding site: CAP binding activates transcription in the presence of cAMP. E. coli catabolite activator protein
   3980..4072    -  CDS            lacI (fragment): lac repressor; lacI; The lac repressor binds to the lac operator to inhibit transcription in E. coli. This inhibition can be relieved by adding lactose or isopropyl-β-D-thiogalactopyranoside (IPTG).
   4255..4840    -  rep_origin     ori: high-copy-number ColE1/pMB1/pBR322/pUC origin of replication
   5011..5871    -  CDS            AmpR: β-lactamase; bla; confers resistance to ampicillin, carbenicillin, and related antibiotics
   5872..5976    -  promoter       AmpR promoter: bla
   6003..6431    +  rep_origin     f1 ori (sequence partly withheld): f1 bacteriophage origin of replication; arrow indicates direction of (+) strand synthesis
>Addgene plasmid #80404 | pCMV6-Neo-ISG15 | addgene full sequence | sequence record 152862 | Addgene assembled full plasmid sequence
AACAAAATATTAACGCTTACAATTTCCATTCGCCATTCAGGCTGCGCAACTGTTGGGAAGGGCGATCGGT
GCGGGCCTCTTCGCTATTACGCCAGCTGGCGAAAGGGGGATGTGCTGCAAGGCGATTAAGTTGGGTAACG
CCAGGGTTTTCCCAGTCACGACGTTGTAAAACGACGGCCAGTGCCAAGCTGATCTATACATTGAATCAAT
ATTGGCAATTAGCCATATTAGTCATTGGTTATATAGCATAAATCAATATTGGCTATTGGCCATTGCATAC
GTTGTATCTATATCATAATATGTACATTTATATTGGCTCATGTCCAATATGACCGCCATGTTGACATTGA
TTATTGACTAGTTATTAATAGTAATCAATTACGGGGTCATTAGTTCATAGCCCATATATGGAGTTCCGCG
TTACATAACTTACGGTAAATGGCCCGCCTGGCTGACCGCCCAACGACCCCCGCCCATTGACGTCAATAAT
GACGTATGTTCCCATAGTAACGCCAATAGGGACTTTCCATTGACGTCAATGGGTGGAGTATTTACGGTAA
ACTGCCCACTTGGCAGTACATCAAGTGTATCATATGCCAAGTCCGCCCCCTATTGACGTCAATGACGGTA
AATGGCCCGCCTGGCATTATGCCCAGTACATGACCTTACGGGACTTTCCTACTTGGCAGTACATCTACGT
ATTAGTCATCGCTATTACCATGGTGATGCGGTTTTGGCAGTACACCAATGGGCGTGGATAGCGGTTTGAC
TCACGGGGATTTCCAAGTCTCCACCCCATTGACGTCAATGGGAGTTTGTTTTGGCACCAAAATCAACGGG
ACTTTCCAAAATGTCGTAATAACCCCGCCCCGTTGACGCAAATGGGCGGTAGGCGTGTACGGTGGGAGGT
CTATATAAGCAGAGCTCGTTTAGTGAACCGTCAGAATTTTGTAATACGACTCACTATAGGGCGGCCGCGG
TGCTGCCTGCCGAAGCCGGCGGCTGAGAGGCAGCGAACTCATCTTTGCCAGTACAGGAGCTCGTGCCGTG
GCCCACAGCCCACAGCCCACAGCCATGGGCTGGGACCTGACGGTGAAGATGCTGGCGGGCAACGAATTCC
AGGTGTCCCTGAGCAGCTCCATGTCGGTGTCAGAGCTGAAGGCGCAGATCACCCAGAAGATCGGCGTGCA
CGCCTTCCAGCAGCGTCTGGCTGTCCACCCGAGCGGTGTGGCGCTGCAGGACAGGGTCCCCCTTGCCAGC
CAGGGCCTGGGCCCCGGCAGCACGGTCCTGCTGGTGGTGGACAAATGCGACGAA
[210 nt withheld, positions 1315-1524]
AATCTGCGCCTGCGGGGAGGCGGCACAGAGCCTGGCGGGCGGAGCTAAGGGCCTCCACCAGCATCCGAGC
AGGATCAAGGGCCGGAAATAAAGGCTGTTGTAAAGAGGCGGCCGCGGTCATAGCTGTTTCCTGAACAGAT
CCCGGGTGGCATCCCTGTGACCCCTCCCCAGTGCCTCTCCTGGCCCTGGAAGTTGCCACTCCAGTGCCCA
CCAGCCTTGTCCTAATAAAATTAAGTTGCATCATTTTGTCTGACTAGGTGTCCTTCTATAATATTATGGG
GTGGAGGGGGGTGGTATGGAGCAAGGGGCAAGTTGGGAAGACAACCTGTAGGGCCTGCGGGGTCTATTGG
GAACCAAGCTGGAGTGCAGTGGCACAATCTTGGCTCACTGCAATCTCCGCCTCCTGGGTTCAAGCGATTC
TCCTGCCTCAGCCTCCCGAGTTGTTGGGATTCCAGGCATGCATGACCAGGCTCAGCTAATTTTTGTTTTT
TTGGTAGAGACGGGGTTTCACCATATTGGCCAGGCTGGTCTCCAACTCCTAATCTCAGGTGATCTACCCA
CCTTGGCCTCCCAAATTGCTGGGATTACAGGCGTGAACCACTGCTCCCTTCCCTGTCCTTCTGATTTTAA
AATAACTATACCAGCAGGAGGACGTCCAGACACAGCATAGGCTACCTGGCCATGCCCAACCGGTGGGACA
TTTGAGTTGCTTGCTTGGCACTGTCCTCTCATGCGTTGGGTCCACTCAGTAGATGCCTGTTGAATTGGGT
ACGCGGCCAGCTTGGCTGTGGAATGTGTGTCAGTTAGGGTGTGGAAAGTCCCCAGGCTCCCCAGCAGGCA
GAAGTATGCAAAGCATGCATCTCAATTAGTCAGCAACCAGGTGTGGAAAGTCCCCAGGCTCCCCAGCAGG
CAGAAGTATGCAAAGCATGCATCTCAATTAGTCAGCAACCATAGTCCCGCCCCTAACTCCGCCCATCCCG
CCCCTAACTCCGCCCAGTTCCGCCCATTCTCCGCCCCATGGCTGACTAATTTTTTTTATTTATGCAGAGG
CCGAGGCCGCCTCGGCCTCTGAGCTATTCCAGAAGTAGTGAGGAGGCTTTTTTGGAGGCCTAGGCTTTTG
CAAAAAGCTCCCGGGAGCTTGTATATCCATTTTCGGATCTGATCAAGAGACAGGATGAGGATCGTTTCGC
ATGATTGAACAAGATGGATTGCACGCAGGTTCTCCGGCCGCTTGGGTGGAGAGGCTATTCGGCTATGACT
GGGCACAACAGACAATCGGCTGCTCTGATGCCGCCGTGTTCCGGCTGTCAGCGCAGGGGCGCCCGGTTCT
TTTTGTCAAGACCGACCTGTCCGGTGCCCTGAATGAACTGCAGGACGAGGCAGCGCGGCTATCGTGGCTG
GCCACGACGGGCGTTCCTTGCGCAGCTGTGCTCGACGTTGTCACTGAAGCGGGAAGGGACTGGCTGCTAT
TGGGCGAAGTGCCGGGGCAGGATCTCCTGTCATCTCACCTTGCTCCTGCCGAGAAAGTATCCATCATGGC
TGATGCAATGCGGCGGCTGCATACGCTTGATCCGGCTACCTGCCCATTCGACCACCAAGCGAAACATCGC
ATCGAGCGAGCACGTACTCGGATGGAAGCCGGTCTTGTCGATCAGGATGATCTGGACGAAGAGCATCAGG
GGCTCGCGCCAGCCGAACTGTTCGCCAGGCTCAAGGCGCGCATGCCCGACGGCGAGGATCTCGTCGTGAC
CCATGGCGATGCCTGCTTGCCGAATATCATGGTGGAAAATGGCCGCTTTTCTGGATTCATCGACTGTGGC
CGGCTGGGTGTGGCGGACCGCTATCAGGACATAGCGTTGGCTACCCGTGATATTGCTGAAGAGCTTGGCG
GCGAATGGGCTGACCGCTTCCTCGTGCTTTACGGTATCGCCGCTCCCGATTCGCAGCGCATCGCCTTCTA
TCGCCTTCTTGACGAGTTCTTCTGAGCGGGACTCTGGGGTTCGAAATGACCGACCAAGCGACGCCCAACC
TGCCATCACGAGATTTCGATTCCACCGCCGCCTTCTATGAAAGGTTGGGCTTCGGAATCGTTTTCCGGGA
CGCCGGCTGGATGATCCTCCAGCGCGGGGATCTCATGCTGGAGTTCTTCGCCCACCCCAACTTGTTTATT
GCAGCTTATAATGGTTACAAATAAAGCAATAGCATCACAAATTTCACAAATAAAGCATTTTTTTCACTGC
ATTCTAGTTGTGGTTTGTCCAAACTCATCAATGTATCTTATCATGTCTGTATACCGTCGACCTCTAGCTA
GAGCTTGGCGTAATCATGGTCATAGCTGTTTCCTGTGTGAAATTGTTATCCGCTCACAATTCCACACAAC
ATACGAGCCGGAAGCATAAAGTGTAAAGCCTGGGGTGCCTAATGAGTGAGCTAACTCACATTAATTGCGT
TGCGCTCACTGCCCGCTTTCCAGTCGGGAAACCTGTCGTGCCAGCTGCATTAATGAATCGGCCAACGCGC
GGGGAGAGGCGGTTTGCGTATTGGGCGCTCTTCCGCTTCCTCGCTCACTGACTCGCTGCGCTCGGTCGTT
CGGCTGCGGCGAGCGGTATCAGCTCACTCAAAGGCGGTAATACGGTTATCCACAGAATCAGGGGATAACG
CAGGAAAGAACATGTGAGCAAAAGGCCAGCAAAAGGCCAGGAACCGTAAAAAGGCCGCGTTGCTGGCGTT
TTTCCATAGGCTCCGCCCCCCTGACGAGCATCACAAAAATCGACGCTCAAGTCAGAGGTGGCGAAACCCG
ACAGGACTATAAAGATACCAGGCGTTTCCCCCTGGAAGCTCCCTCGTGCGCTCTCCTGTTCCGACCCTGC
CGCTTACCGGATACCTGTCCGCCTTTCTCCCTTCGGGAAGCGTGGCGCTTTCTCATAGCTCACGCTGTAG
GTATCTCAGTTCGGTGTAGGTCGTTCGCTCCAAGCTGGGCTGTGTGCACGAACCCCCCGTTCAGCCCGAC
CGCTGCGCCTTATCCGGTAACTATCGTCTTGAGTCCAACCCGGTAAGACACGACTTATCGCCACTGGCAG
CAGCCACTGGTAACAGGATTAGCAGAGCGAGGTATGTAGGCGGTGCTACAGAGTTCTTGAAGTGGTGGCC
TAACTACGGCTACACTAGAAGAACAGTATTTGGTATCTGCGCTCTGCTGAAGCCAGTTACCTTCGGAAAA
AGAGTTGGTAGCTCTTGATCCGGCAAACAAACCACCGCTGGTAGCGGTTTTTTTGTTTGCAAGCAGCAGA
TTACGCGCAGAAAAAAAGGATCTCAAGAAGATCCTTTGATCTTTTCTACGGGGTCTGACGCTCAGTGGAA
CGAAAACTCACGTTAAGGGATTTTGGTCATGAGATTATCAAAAAGGATCTTCACCTAGATCCTTTTAAAT
TAAAAATGAAGTTTTAAATCAATCTAAAGTATATATGAGTAAACTTGGTCTGACAGTTACCAATGCTTAA
TCAGTGAGGCACCTATCTCAGCGATCTGTCTATTTCGTTCATCCATAGTTGCCTGACTCCCCGTCGTGTA
GATAACTACGATACGGGAGGGCTTACCATCTGGCCCCAGTGCTGCAATGATACCGCGAGACCCACGCTCA
CCGGCTCCAGATTTATCAGCAATAAACCAGCCAGCCGGAAGGGCCGAGCGCAGAAGTGGTCCTGCAACTT
TATCCGCCTCCATCCAGTCTATTAATTGTTGCCGGGAAGCTAGAGTAAGTAGTTCGCCAGTTAATAGTTT
GCGCAACGTTGTTGCCATTGCTACAGGCATCGTGGTGTCACGCTCGTCGTTTGGTATGGCTTCATTCAGC
TCCGGTTCCCAACGATCAAGGCGAGTTACATGATCCCCCATGTTGTGCAAAAAAGCGGTTAGCTCCTTCG
GTCCTCCGATCGTTGTCAGAAGTAAGTTGGCCGCAGTGTTATCACTCATGGTTATGGCAGCACTGCATAA
TTCTCTTACTGTCATGCCATCCGTAAGATGCTTTTCTGTGACTGGTGAGTACTCAACCAAGTCATTCTGA
GAATAGTGTATGCGGCGACCGAGTTGCTCTTGCCCGGCGTCAATACGGGATAATACCGCGCCACATAGCA
GAACTTTAAAAGTGCTCATCATTGGAAAACGTTCTTCGGGGCGAAAACTCTCAAGGATCTTACCGCTGTT
GAGATCCAGTTCGATGTAACCCACTCGTGCACCCAACTGATCTTCAGCATCTTTTACTTTCACCAGCGTT
TCTGGGTGAGCAAAAACAGGAAGGCAAAATGCCGCAAAAAAGGGAATAAGGGCGACACGGAAATGTTGAA
TACTCATACTCTTCCTTTTTCAATATTATTGAAGCATTTATCAGGGTTATTGTCTCATGAGCGGATACAT
ATTTGAATGTATTTAGAAAAATAAACAAATAGGGGTTCCGCGCACATTTCCCCGAAAAGTGCCACCTG
[124 nt withheld, positions 6003-6126]
C
[91 nt withheld, positions 6128-6218]
A
[49 nt withheld, positions 6220-6268]
CCTTTGACGTTGGAGTCCACGTTCTTT
[37 nt withheld, positions 6296-6332]
ACCCTATCTCGGTCTATTCTTTTGATTTATAAGGGATTTTGCCGATTTCGGCCTATTGGTTAAAAAATGA
GCTGATTTAACAAAAATTTAACGCGAATTTTAACAAAATATT
