>Addgene plasmid #80404 | pCMV6-Neo-ISG15 | addgene partial sequence | sequence record 152858 | CMV-F 5'-CGCAAATGGGCGGTAGGCGTG-3'
CTATATAAGCAGAGCTCGTTTAGTGAACCGTCAGAATTTTGTAATACGACTCACTATAGGGCGGCCGCGG
TGCTGCCTGCCGAAGCCGGCGGCTGAGAGGCAGCGAACTCATCTTTGCCAGTACAGGAGCTCGTGCCGTG
GCCCACAGCCCACAGCCCACAGCCATGGGCTGGGACCTGACGGTGAAGATGCTGGCGGGCAACGAATTCC
AGGTGTCCCTGAGCAGCTCCATGTCGGTGTCAGAGCTGAAGGCGCAGATCACCCAGAAGATCGGCGTGCA
CGCCTTCCAGCAGCGTCTGGCTGTCCACCCGAGCGGTGTGGCGCTGCAGGACAGGGTCCCCCTTGCCAGC
CAGGGCCTGGGCCCCGGCAGCACGGTCCTGCTGGTGGTGGACAAATGCGACGAA
[210 nt withheld, positions 405-614]
AATCTGCGCCTGCGGGGAGGCGGCACAGAGCCTGGCGGGCGGAGCTAAGGGCCTCCACCAGCATCCGAGC
AGGATCAAGGGCCGGAAATAAAGGCTGTTGTAAAGAGGCGGCCGCGGTCATAGCTGTTTCCTGAACAGAT
CCCGGGTGGCATCCCTGTGACCCCTCCCCAGTGCCTCTCCTGGCCCTGGAAGTTGCCACTCCAGTGCCCA
CCAGCCTTGTCCTAATAAAATTAAGTTGCATCATTTTGTCTGACTAGGTGTCCTTCTATAATATTATGGG
GTGGAGGGGGGTGGTATGGA
