>Addgene plasmid #80404 | pCMV6-Neo-ISG15 | addgene partial sequence | sequence record 152860 | SV40pro-F2 5'-CCCCATGGCTGACTAATTTTT-3'
AGAGGCCGAGGCCGCCTCGGCCTCTGAGCTATTCCAGAAGTAGTGAGGAGGCTTTTTTGGAGGCCTAGGC
TTTTGCAAAAAGCTCCCGGGAGCTTGTATATCCATTTTCGGATCTGATCAAGAGACAGGATGAGGATCGT
TTCGCATGATTGAACAAGATGGATTGCACGCAGGTTCTCCGGCCGCTTGGGTGGAGAGGCTATTCGGCTA
TGACTGGGCACAACAGACAATCGGCTGCTCTGATGCCGCCGTGTTCCGGCTGTCAGCGCAGGGGCGCCCG
GTTCTTTTTGTCAAGACCGACCTGTCCGGTGCCCTGAATGAACTGCAGGACGAGGCAGCGCGGCTATCGT
GGCTGGCCACGACGGGCGTTCCTTGCGCAGCTGTGCTCGACGTTGTCACTGAAGCGGGAAGGGACTGGCT
GCTATTGGGCGAAGTGCCGGGGCAGGATCTCCTGTCATCTCACCTTGCTCCTGCCGAGAAAGTATCCATC
ATGGCTGATGCAATGCGGCGGCTGCATACGCTTGATCCGGCTACCTGCCCATTCGACCACCAAGCGAAAC
ATCGCATCGAGCGAGCACGTACTCGGATGGAAGCCGGTCTTGTCGATCAGGATGATCTGGACGAAGAGCA
TCAGGGGCTCGCGCCAGCCGAACTGTTCGCCAGGCTCAAGGCGCGCATGCCCGACGGCGAGGATCTCGTC
GTGACCCATGGCGATGCCTGCTTGCCGAATATCATGGTGGAAAATGGCCGCTTTTCTGGATTCATCGACT
GTGGCCGGCTGGGTGTGGCGGACCGCTATCAGGACATAGCGTTGGCTACCCGTGATATTGCTGAAGAGCT
TGGCGGCGAATGGGCTGACCGCTTCCTCGTGCTTTACGGTATCGCCGCTCCCGATTCGCAGCGCATCGCC
TTCTATCGCCTTCTTGACGAGTTCTTCTGAGCGGGACTCTGGGGTTCGAAATGACCGACCAAGCGACGCC
CAACCTGCCATCACGAGATTTCGATTCC
